Addgene plasmid #111699: pRibo-Sec-APEX2
Purpose: Theophylline-inducible expression of periplasmic APEX2 from a mycobacterial shuttle plasmid (episomal)
Depositing lab: Jessica Seeliger. Depositing organization: Stony Brook University. Publication: Compartment-Specific Labeling of Bacterial Periplasmic Proteins by Peroxidase-Mediated Biotinylation. Ganapathy US, Bai L, Wei L, Eckartt KA, Lett CM, Previti ML, Carrico IS, Seeliger JC. ACS Infect Dis. 2018 Apr 30. doi: 10.1021/acsinfecdis.8b00044. PubMed 29708735.
Backbone
  Vector backbone: pRibo BsaHind
  Total vector size (bp): 5226
  Modifications to backbone: Derivative of pMV261with promoter modified to include theophylline-inducible riboswitch (AddGene #36251) See reference: Seeliger JC, Topp S, Sogi KM, Previti ML, Gallivan JP, Bertozzi CR. A riboswitch-based inducible gene expression system for mycobacteria. PLoS ONE. 2012;7(1):e29266. PMCID: 3261144
  Vector type: Bacterial Expression
Growth in bacteria
  Bacterial resistance: Kanamycin, 50 μg/mL
  Growth temperature: 37°C
  Growth strain: DH5alpha
  Copy number: High Copy
Gene/Insert
  Gene/Insert name: APEX2
  Insert size (bp): 891
  Promoter: hsp60-ribo
  Tag / fusion protein: V5 (N terminal on insert)
  Cloning method: Ligation Independent Cloning
  Sequencing primers: 5′ CTAGAGGTGACCACAACG; 3′ GATGCCTGGCAGTCGATC
Resource information
  A portion of this plasmid was derived from a plasmid made by: Alice Ting (pcDNA3-mito-APEX, Addgene plasmid #42607)
Terms and licenses: Academic/Nonprofit Terms; Industry Terms: Not Available to Industry
Depositor comments: This plasmid is for theophylline-inducible expression of APEX2 in the periplasm of mycobacteria. It is episomal and multi-copy. The APEX gene was subcloned from pcDNA3-mito-APEX and subsequently mutated by site-directed mutagenesis to generate the optimized variant APEX2. See also references: Rhee HW, Zou P, Udeshi ND, Martell JD, Mootha VK, Carr SA, Ting AY. Proteomic mapping of mitochondria in living cells via spatially restricted enzymatic tagging. Science. 2013;339(6125):1328-31. PMCID: 3916822. Lam SS, Martell JD, Kamer KJ, Deerinck TJ, Ellisman MH, Mootha VK, Ting AY. Directed evolution of APEX2 for electron microscopy and proximity labeling. Nat Methods. 2015;12(1):51-4. PMCID: 4296904
How to cite: pRibo-Sec-APEX2 was a gift from Jessica Seeliger (Addgene plasmid # 111699 ; http://n2t.net/addgene:111699 ; RRID:Addgene_111699)
