[The description below was written by a language model from this plasmid's Addgene catalogue record and pLannotate feature annotations shown in this document.]
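Description:
pRibo-Sec-APEX2 is an episomal, multi-copy E. coli–mycobacteria shuttle plasmid of about 5.2 kb, built on pRibo BsaHind, a pMV261 derivative whose promoter region was modified to include a theophylline-responsive riboswitch. It is propagated in E. coli through a high-copy ColE1/pUC-type origin and selected with kanamycin via an aph(3')-Ia gene. A short adjoining Tn903 transposase fragment is a remnant of that resistance cassette. The automated annotation does not identify the mycobacterial replicon, although a large unannotated stretch lies downstream of the E. coli origin, where a pMV261-type backbone would be expected to carry it. The hsp60 promoter and riboswitch are also not called. A short "T7 promoter fragment" hit lies just upstream of the coding region and is probably an incidental match.

The payload is APEX2, the engineered monomeric soybean ascorbate peroxidase carrying the activity-enhancing A134P change, expressed from the hsp60-ribo promoter so that translation is switched on by adding theophylline. Immediately upstream of APEX2, the feature tables show a fragment of Mycobacterium tuberculosis mpt63. This fragment presumably supplies the Sec-type secretion signal implied by the plasmid name and directs export to the periplasm. The record also lists an N-terminal V5 epitope tag for detection, which would fit in the short gap between the mpt63 fragment and APEX2 but is not annotated. An rrnB T1 terminator follows the open reading frame. The APEX coding sequence was subcloned from a mammalian mito-APEX plasmid and converted to APEX2 by site-directed mutagenesis.

The construct is intended for compartment-specific, peroxidase-mediated biotinylation of periplasmic proteins in mycobacteria. The depositor sequence and the repository's sequencing result show the same features in the same order, differ slightly in length (5,226 versus 5,255 nt) and are numbered from different start points.
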