Features (pLannotate 1.2.2; 7 found; start..end, strand, type, name):
    212..228     +  promoter       T7 promoter (fragment): promoter for bacteriophage T7 RNA polymerase
    296..382     +  CDS            mpt63 (fragment): MP63_MYCTU - Experimental evidence at protein level: Swiss-Prot protein existence level 1. From Mycobacterium tuberculosis (strain ATCC 25618 / H37Rv).
    431..1177    +  CDS            APEX2: soybean ascorbate peroxidase, engineered to serve as a monomeric tag for electron microscopy and live-cell proteomics (Lam et al., 2015) more active than the original APEX due to the A134P mutation
   1247..1293    +  terminator     rrnB T1 terminator: transcription terminator T1 from the E. coli rrnB gene
   1450..2265    +  CDS            KanR: aminoglycoside phosphotransferase; aph(3')-Ia; confers resistance to kanamycin in bacteria or G418 (Geneticin®) in eukaryotes
   2406..2549    +  CDS            TRA2_ECOLX (fragment): Protein predicted: Swiss-Prot protein existence level 4. Required for transposition of transposon Tn903. From Escherichia coli.
   2597..3185    +  rep_origin     ori: high-copy-number ColE1/pMB1/pBR322/pUC origin of replication
>Addgene plasmid #111699 | pRibo-Sec-APEX2 | depositor full sequence | sequence record 213263 | pRibo-Sec-APEX2 sequence 5226 bps
TCTAGAGGTGACCACAACGCGCCCGCTTTGATCGGGGACGTCTGCGGCCGACCATTTACGGGTCTTGTTG
TCGTTGGCGGTCATGGGCCGAACATACTCACCCGGATCGGAGGGCCGAGGACAAGGTCGAACGAGGGGCA
TGACCCGGTGCGGGGCTTCTTGCACTCGGCATAGGCGAGTGCTAAGAATAACGTTGGCACTCGCGACCGG
GATACGACTCACTATAGGTACCGGTGATACCAGCATCGTCTTGATGCCCTTGGCAGCACCCTGCTAAGGA
GGCAACAAGATGCATATGAAGCTCACCACAATGATCAAGACGGCAGTAGCGGTCGTGGCCATGGCGGCCA
TCGCGACCTTTGCGGCACCGGTCGCGTTGGCTGGATCCGGCAAGCCCATCCCCAACCCCCTGCTGGGCCT
GGACAGCACCGGAAAGTCTTACCCAACTGTGAGTGCTGATTACCAGGACGCCGTTGAGAAGGCGAAGAAG
AAGCTCAGAGGCTTCATCGCTGAGAAGAGATGCGCTCCTCTAATGCTCCGTTTGGCATTCCACTCTGCTG
GAACCTTTGACAAGGGCACGAAGACCGGTGGACCCTTCGGAACCATCAAGCACCCTGCCGAACTGGCTCA
CAGCGCTAACAACGGTCTTGACATCGCTGTTAGGCTTTTGGAGCCACTCAAGGCGGAGTTCCCTATTTTG
AGCTACGCCGATTTCTACCAGTTGGCTGGCGTTGTTGCCGTTGAGGTCACGGGTGGACCTAAGGTTCCAT
TCCACCCTGGAAGAGAGGACAAGCCTGAGCCACCACCAGAGGGTCGCTTGCCCGATCCCACTAAGGGTTC
TGACCATTTGAGAGATGTGTTTGGCAAAGCTATGGGGCTTACTGACCAAGATATCGTTGCTCTATCTGGG
GGTCACACTATTGGAGCTGCACACAAGGAGCGTTCTGGATTTGAGGGTCCCTGGACCTCTAATCCTCTTA
TTTTCGACAACTCATACTTCACGGAGTTGTTGAGTGGTGAGAAGGAAGGTCTCCTTCAGCTACCTTCTGA
CAAGGCTCTTTTGTCTGACCCTGTATTCCGCCCTCTCGTTGATAAATATGCAGCGGACGAAGATGCCTTC
TTTGCTGATTACGCTGAGGCTCACCAAAAGCTTTCCGAGCTTGGGTTTGCTGATGCCTAATGAAGATGGA
GACCAAGCTTATCGATGTCGACGTAGTTAACTAGCGTACGATCGACTGCCAGGCATCAAATAAAACGAAA
GGCTCAGTCGAAAGACTGGGCCTTTCGTTTTATCTGTTGTTTGTCCGGCCATCATGGCCGCGGTGATCAG
CTAGCCAACAAAGCGACGTTGTGTCTCAAAATCTCTGATGTTACATTGCACAAGATAAAAATATATCATC
ATGAACAATAAAACTGTCTGCTTACATAAACAGTAATACAAGGGGTGTTATGAGCCATATTCAACGGGAA
ACGTCTTGCTCGAGGCCGCGATTAAATTCCAACATGGATGCTGATTTATATGGGTATAAATGGGCTCGCG
ATAATGTCGGGCAATCAGGTGCGACAATCTATCGCTTGTATGGGAAGCCCCATGCGCCAGAGTTGTTTCT
GAAACATGGCAAAGGTAGCGTTGCCAATGATGTTACAGATGAGATGGTCAGACTAAACTGGCTGACGGAA
TTTATGCCTCTTCCGACCATCAAGCATTTTATCCGTACTCCTGATGATGCATGGTTACTCACCACTGCGA
TCCCCGGGAAAACAGCATTCCAGGTATTAGAAGAATATCCTGATTCAGGTGAAAATATTGTTGATGCGCT
GGCAGTGTTCCTGCGCCGGTTGCATTCGATTCCTGTTTGTAATTGTCCTTTTAACAGCGATCGCGTATTT
CGTCTCGCTCAGGCGCAATCACGAATGAATAACGGTTTGGTTGATGCGAGTGATTTTGATGACGAGCGTA
ATGGCTGGCCTGTTGAACAAGTCTGGAAAGAAATGCATAATCTTTTGCCATTCTCACCGGATTCAGTCGT
CACTCATGGTGATTTCTCACTTGATAACCTTATTTTTGACGAGGGGAAATTAATAGGTTGTATTGATGTT
GGACGAGTCGGAATCGCAGACCGATACCAGGATCTTGCCATCCTATGGAACTGCCTCGGTGAGTTTTCTC
CTTCATTACAGAAACGGCTTTTTCAAAAATATGGTATTGATAATCCTGATATGAATAAATTGCAGTTTCA
TTTGATGCTCGATGAGTTTTTCTAATCAGAATTGGTTAATTGGTTGTAACACTGGCAGAGCATTACGCTG
ACTTGACGGGACGGCGGCTTTGTTGAATAAATCGAACTTTTGCTGAGTTGAAGGATCAGATCACGCATCT
TCCCGACAACGCAGACCGTTCCGTGGCAAAGCAAAAGTTCAAAATCACCAACTGGTCCACCTACAACAAA
GCTCTCATCAACCGTGGCTCCCTCACTTTCTGGCTGGATGATGGGGCGATTCAGGCCTGGTATGAGTCAG
CAACACCTTCTTCACGAGGCAGACCTCACTAGTTCCACTGAGCGTCAGACCCCGTAGAAAAGATCAAAGG
ATCTTCTTGAGATCCTTTTTTTCTGCGCGTAATCTGCTGCTTGCAAACAAAAAAACCACCGCTACCAGCG
GTGGTTTGTTTGCCGGATCAAGAGCTACCAACTCTTTTTCCGAAGGTAACTGGCTTCAGCAGAGCGCAGA
TACCAAATACTGTCCTTCTAGTGTAGCCGTAGTTAGGCCACCACTTCAAGAACTCTGTAGCACCGCCTAC
ATACCTCGCTCTGCTAATCCTGTTACCAGTGGCTGCTGCCAGTGGCGATAAGTCGTGTCTTACCGGGTTG
GACTCAAGACGATAGTTACCGGATAAGGCGCAGCGGTCGGGCTGAACGGGGGGTTCGTGCACACAGCCCA
GCTTGGAGCGAACGACCTACACCGAACTGAGATACCTACAGCGTGAGCATTGAGAAAGCGCCACGCTTCC
CGAAGGGAGAAAGGCGGACAGGTATCCGGTAAGCGGCAGGGTCGGAACAGGAGAGCGCACGAGGGAGCTT
CCAGGGGGAAACGCCTGGTATCTTTATAGTCCTGTCGGGTTTCGCCACCTCTGACTTGAGCGTCGATTTT
TGTGATGCTCGTCAGGGGGGCGGAGCCTATGGAAAAACGCCAGCAACGCGGCCTTTTTACGGTTCCTGGC
CTTTTGCTGGCCTTTTGCTCACATGTTCTTTCCTGCGTTATCCCCTGATTCTGTGGATAACCGTATTACC
GCCTTTGAGTGAGCTGATACCGCTCGCCGCAGCCGAACGACCGAGCGCAACGCGTGAGCCCACCAGCTCC
GTAAGTTCGGGTGCTGTGTGGCTCGTACCCGCGCATTCAGGCGGCAGGGGGTCTAACGGGTCTAAGGCGG
CGTGTACGGCCGCCACAGCGGCTCTTAGCGGCCCGGAAACGTCCTCGAAACGACGCATGTGTTCCTCCTG
GTTGGTACAGGTGGTTGGGGGTGCTCGGCTGTCGCTGGTGTTTCATCATCAGGGCTCGACGGGAGAGCGG
GGGAGTGTGCAGTTGTGGGGTGGCCCCTCAGCGAAATATCTGACTTGGAGCTCGTGTCGGACCATACACC
GGTGATTAATCGTGGTTTATTATCAAGCGTGAGCCACGTCGCCGACGAATTTGAGCAGCTCTGGCTGCCG
TACTGGTCCCTGGCAAGCGACGATCTGCTCGAGGGGATCTACCGCCAAAGCCGCGCGTCGGCCCTAGGCC
GCCGGTACATCGAGGCGAACCCAACAGCGCTGGCAAACCTGCTGGTCGTGGACGTAGACCATCCAGACGC
AGCGCTCCGAGCGCTCAGCGCCCGGGGGTCCCATCCGCTGCCCAACGCGATCGTGGGCAATCGCGCCAAC
GGCCACGCACACGCAGTGTGGGCACTCAACGCCCCTGTTCCACGCACCGAATACGCGCGGCGTAAGCCGC
GCCGTCGATGGCGACCGCAGTTACTCAGGCCTCATGACCAAAAACCCCGGCCACATCGCCTGGGAAACGG
AATGGCTCCACTCAGATCTCTACACACTCAGCCACATCGAGGCCGAGCTCGGCGCGAACATGCCACCGCC
GCGCTGGCGTCAGCAGACCACGTACAAAGCGGCTCCGACGCCGCTAGGGCGGAATTGCGCACTGTTCGAT
TCCGTCAGGTTGTGGGCCTATCTTCCCGCCCTCATGCGGATCTACCTGCCGACCCGGAACGTGGACGGAC
TCGGCCGCGCGATCTATGCCGAGTGCCACGCGCGAAACGCCGAATTTCCGTGCAACGACGTGTGTCCCGG
ACCGCTACCGGACAGCGAGGTCCGCGCCATCGCCAACAGCATTTGGCGTTGGATCACAACCAAGTCGCGC
ATTTGGGCGGACGGGATCGTGGTCTACGAGGCCACACTCAGTGCGCGCCATGCGGCCATCTCGCGGAAGG
GCGCAGCAGCGCGCACGGCGGCGAGCACAGTTGCGCGGCGCGCAAAGTCCGCGTCAGCCATGGAGGCATT
GCTATGAGCGACGGCTACAGCGACGGCTACAGCGACGGCTACAACTGGCAGCCGACTGTCCGCAAAAAGC
GGCGCGTGACCGCCGCCGAAGGCGCTCGAATCACCGGACTATCCGAACGCCACGTCGTCCGGCTCGTGGC
GCAGGAACGCAGCGAGTGGTTCGCCGAGCAGGCTGCACGCCGCGAACGCATCCGCGCCTATCACGACGAC
GAGGGCCACTCTTGGCCGCAAACGGCCAAACATTTCGGGCTGCATCTGGACACCGTTAAGCGACTCGGCT
ATCGGGCGAGGAAAGAGCGTGCGGCAGAACAGGAAGCGGCTCAAAAGGCCCACAACGAAGCCGACAATCC
ACCGCTGTTCTAACGCAATTGGGGAGCGGGTGTCGCGGGGGTTCCGTGGGGGGTTCCGTTGCAACGGGTC
GGACAGGTAAAAGTCCTGGTAGACGCTAGTTTTCTGGTTTGGGCCATGCCTGTCTCGTTGCGTGTTTCGT
TGCGTCCGTTTTGAATACCAGCCAGACGAGACGGGGTTCTACGAATCTTGGTCGATACCAAGCCATTTCC
GCTGAATATCGTGGAGCTCACCGCCAGAATCGGTGGTTGTGGTGATGTACGTGGCGAACTCCGTTGTAGT
GCTTGTGGTGGCATCCGTGGCGCGGCCGCGGTACCAGATCTTTAAA
