Features (pLannotate 1.2.2; 7 found; start..end, strand, type, name):
     43..789     +  CDS            APEX2: soybean ascorbate peroxidase, engineered to serve as a monomeric tag for electron microscopy and live-cell proteomics (Lam et al., 2015) more active than the original APEX due to the A134P mutation
    859..905     +  terminator     rrnB T1 terminator: transcription terminator T1 from the E. coli rrnB gene
   1066..1881    +  CDS            KanR: aminoglycoside phosphotransferase; aph(3')-Ia; confers resistance to kanamycin in bacteria or G418 (Geneticin®) in eukaryotes
   2022..2165    +  CDS            TRA2_ECOLX (fragment): Protein predicted: Swiss-Prot protein existence level 4. Required for transposition of transposon Tn903. From Escherichia coli.
   2212..2800    +  rep_origin     ori: high-copy-number ColE1/pMB1/pBR322/pUC origin of replication
   5079..5095    +  promoter       T7 promoter (fragment): promoter for bacteriophage T7 RNA polymerase
   5163..5249    +  CDS            mpt63 (fragment): MP63_MYCTU - Experimental evidence at protein level: Swiss-Prot protein existence level 1. From Mycobacterium tuberculosis (strain ATCC 25618 / H37Rv).
>Addgene plasmid #111699 | pRibo-Sec-APEX2 | addgene full sequence | sequence record 221257 | Addgene NGS Result
GGCAAGCCCATCCCCAACCCCCTGCTGGGCCTGGACAGCACCGGAAAGTCTTACCCAACTGTGAGTGCTG
ATTACCAGGACGCCGTTGAGAAGGCGAAGAAGAAGCTCAGAGGCTTCATCGCTGAGAAGAGATGCGCTCC
TCTAATGCTCCGTTTGGCATTCCACTCTGCTGGAACCTTTGACAAGGGCACGAAGACCGGTGGACCCTTC
GGAACCATCAAGCACCCTGCCGAACTGGCTCACAGCGCTAACAACGGTCTTGACATCGCTGTTAGGCTTT
TGGAGCCACTCAAGGCGGAGTTCCCTATTTTGAGCTACGCCGATTTCTACCAGTTGGCTGGCGTTGTTGC
CGTTGAGGTCACGGGTGGACCTAAGGTTCCATTCCACCCTGGAAGAGAGGACAAGCCTGAGCCACCACCA
GAGGGTCGCTTGCCCGATCCCACTAAGGGTTCTGACCATTTGAGAGATGTGTTTGGCAAAGCTATGGGGC
TTACTGACCAAGATATCGTTGCTCTATCTGGGGGTCACACTATTGGAGCTGCACACAAGGAGCGTTCTGG
ATTTGAGGGTCCCTGGACCTCTAATCCTCTTATTTTCGACAACTCATACTTCACGGAGTTGTTGAGTGGT
GAGAAGGAAGGTCTCCTTCAGCTACCTTCTGACAAGGCTCTTTTGTCTGACCCTGTATTCCGCCCTCTCG
TTGATAAATATGCAGCGGACGAAGATGCCTTCTTTGCTGATTACGCTGAGGCTCACCAAAAGCTTTCCGA
GCTTGGGTTTGCTGATGCCTAATGAAGATGGAGACCAAGCTTATCGATGTCGACGTAGTTAACTAGCGTA
CGATCGACTGCCAGGCATCAAATAAAACGAAAGGCTCAGTCGAAAGACTGGGCCTTTCGTTTTATGCCAT
CATGGCCGCGGTGATCAGCTAGCCACCTGACGTCGGGGGGGGGGGAAAGCCACGTTGTGTCTCAAAATCT
CTGATGTTACATTGCACAAGATAAAAATATATCATCATGAACAATAAAACTGTCTGCTTACATAAACAGT
AATACAAGGGGTGTTATGAGCCATATTCAACGGGAAACGTCTTGCTCGAGGCCGCGATTAAATTCCAACA
TGGATGCTGATTTATATGGGTATAAATGGGCTCGCGATAATGTCGGGCAATCAGGTGCGACAATCTATCG
CTTGTATGGGAAGCCCCATGCGCCAGAGTTGTTTCTGAAACATGGCAAAGGTAGCGTTGCCAATGATGTT
ACAGATGAGATGGTCAGACTAAACTGGCTGACGGAATTTATGCCTCTTCCGACCATCAAGCATTTTATCC
GTACTCCTGATGATGCATGGTTACTCACCACTGCGATCCCCGGGAAAACAGCATTCCAGGTATTAGAAGA
ATATCCTGATTCAGGTGAAAATATTGTTGATGCGCTGGCAGTGTTCCTGCGCCGGTTGCATTCGATTCCT
GTTTGTAATTGTCCTTTTAACAGCGATCGCGTATTTCGTCTCGCTCAGGCGCAATCACGAATGAATAACG
GTTTGGTTGATGCGAGTGATTTTGATGACGAGCGTAATGGCTGGCCTGTTGAACAAGTCTGGAAAGAAAT
GCATAATCTTTTGCCATTCTCACCGGATTCAGTCGTCACTCATGGTGATTTCTCACTTGATAACCTTATT
TTTGACGAGGGGAAATTAATAGGTTGTATTGATGTTGGACGAGTCGGAATCGCAGACCGATACCAGGATC
TTGCCATCCTATGGAACTGCCTCGGTGAGTTTTCTCCTTCATTACAGAAACGGCTTTTTCAAAAATATGG
TATTGATAATCCTGATATGAATAAATTGCAGTTTCATTTGATGCTCGATGAGTTTTTCTAATCAGAATTG
GTTAATTGGTTGTAACACTGGCAGAGCATTACGCTGACTTGACGGGACGGCGGCTTTGTTGAATAAATCG
AACTTTTGCTGAGTTGAAGGATCAGATCACGCATCTTCCCGACAACGCAGACCGTTCCGTGGCAAAGCAA
AAGTTCAAAATCACCAACTGGTCCACCTACAACAAAGCTCTCACCAACCGTGGCTCCCTCACTTTCTGGC
TGGATGATGGGGCGATTCAGGCCTGGTATGAGTCAGCAACACCTTCTTCACGAGGCAGACCTCACTAGTT
CCATGAGCGTCAGACCCCGTAGAAAAGATCAAAGGATCTTCTTGAGATCCTTTTTTTCTGCGCGTAATCT
GCTGCTTGCAAACAAAAAAACCACCGCTACCAGCGGTGGTTTGTTTGCCGGATCAAGAGCTACCAACTCT
TTTTCCGAAGGTAACTGGCTTCAGCAGAGCGCAGATACCAAATACTGTCCTTCTAGTGTAGCCGTAGTTA
GGCCACCACTTCAAGAACTCTGTAGCACCGCCTACATACCTCGCTCTGCTAATCCTGTTACCAGTGGCTG
CTGCCAGTGGCGATAAGTCGTGTCTTACCGGGTTGGACTCAAGACGATAGTTACCGGATAAGGCGCAGCG
GTCGGGCTGAACGGGGGGTTCGTGCACACAGCCCAGCTTGGAGCGAACGACCTACACCGAACTGAGATAC
CTACAGCGTGAGCTATGAGAAAGCGCCACGCTTCCCGAGGGGAGAAAGGCGGACAGGTATCCGGTAAGCG
GCAGGGTCGGAACAGGAGAGCGCACGAGGGAGCTTCCAGGGGGAAACGCCTGGTATCTTTATAGTCCTGT
CGGGTTTCGCCACCTCTGACTTGAGCGTCGATTTTTGTGATGCTCGTCAGGGGGGCGGAGCCTATGGAAA
AACGCCAGCAACGCGGCCTTTTTACGGTTCCTGGCCTTTTGCTGGCCTTTTGCTCACATGTTCTTTCCTG
CGTTATCCCCTGATTCTGTGGATAACCGTATTACCGCCTTTGAGTGAGCTGATACCGCTCGCCGCAGCCG
AACGACCGAGCGCAACGCGTGAGCCCACCAGCTCCGTAAGTTCGGGCGCTGTGTGGCTCGTACCCGCGCA
TTCAGGCGGCAGGGGGTCTAACGGGTCTAAGGCGGCGTGTACGGCCGCCACAGCGGCTCTCAGCGGCCCG
GAAACGTCCTCGAAACGACGCATGTGTTCCTCCTGGTTGGTACAGGTGGTTGGGGGTGCTCGGCTGTCGC
TGGTGTTCCACCACCAGGGCTCGACGGGAGAGCGGGGGAGTGTGCAGTTGTGGGGTGGCCCCTCAGCGAA
ATATCTGACTTGGAGCTCGTGTCGGACCATACACCGGTGATTAATCGTGGTCTACTACCAAGCGTGAGCC
ACGTCGCCGACGAATTTGAGCAGCTCTGGCTGCCGTACTGGCCGCTGGCAAGCGACGATCTGCTCGAGGG
GATCTACCGCCAAAGCCGCGCGTCGGCCCTAGGCCGCCGGTACATCGAGGCGAACCCAACAGCGCTGGCA
AACCTGCTGGTCGTGGACGTAGACCATCCAGACGCAGCGCTCCGAGCGCTCAGCGCCCGGGGGTCCCATC
CGCTGCCCAACGCGATCGTGGGCAATCGCGCCAACGGCCACGCACACGCAGTGTGGGCACTCAACGCCCC
TGTTCCACGCACCGAATACGCGCGGCGTAAGCCGCTCGCATACATGGCGGCGTGCGCCGAAGGCCTTCGG
CGCGCCGTCGATGGCGACCGCAGTTACTCAGGCCTCATGACCAAAAACCCCGGCCACATCGCCTGGGAAA
CGGAATGGCTCCACTCAGATCTCTACACACTCAGCCACATCGAGGCCGAGCTCGGCGCGAACATGCCACC
GCCGCGCTGGCGTCAGCAGACCACGTACAAAGCGGCTCCGACGCCGCTAGGGCGGAATTGCGCACTGTTC
GATTCCGTCAGGTTGTGGGCCTATCGTCCCGCCCTCATGCGGATCTACCTGCCGACCCGGAACGTGGACG
GACTCGGCCGCGCGATCTATGCCGAGTGCCACGCGCGAAACGCCGAATTTCCGTGCAACGACGTGTGTCC
CGGACCGCTACCGGACAGCGAGGTCCGCGCCATCGCCAACAGCATTTGGCGTTGGATCACAACCAAGTCG
CGCATTTGGGCGGACGGGATCGTGGTCTACGAGGCCACACTCAGTGCGCGCCAGTCGGCCATCTCGCGGA
AGGGCGCAGCAGCGCGCACGGCGGCGAGCACAGTTGCGCGGCGCGCAAAGTCCGCGTCAGCCATGGAGGC
ATTGCTATGAGCGACGGCTACAGCGACGGCTACAACCGGCAGCCGACTGTCCGCAAAAAGCGGCGCGTGA
CCGCCGCCGAAGGCGCTCGAATCACCGGACTATCCGAACGCCACGTCGTCCGGCTCGTGGCGCAGGAACG
CAGCGAGTGGCTCGCCGAGCAGGCTGCACGCCGCGAACGCATCCGCGCCTATCACGACGACGAGGGCCAC
TCTTGGCCGCAAACGGCCAAACATTTCGGGCTGCATCTGGACACCGTTAAGCGACTCGGCTATCGGGCGA
GGAAAGAGCGTGCGGCAGAACAGGAAGCGGCTCAAAAGGCCCACAACGAAGCCGACAATCCACCGCTGTT
CTAACGCAATTGGGGAGCGGGTGTCGCGGGGGTTCCGTGGGGGGTTCCGTTGCAACGGGTCGGACAGGTA
AAAGTCCTGGTAGACGCTAGTTTTCTGGTTTGGGCCATGCCTGTCTCGTTGCGTGTTTCGTTGCGCCCGT
TTTGAATACCAGCCAGACGAGACGGGGTTCTACGAATCTTGGTCGATACCAAGCCATTTCCGCTGAATAT
CGGGGAGCTCACCGCCAGAATCGGTGGTTGTGGTGATGTACGTGGCGAACTCCGTTGTAGTGCCTGTGGT
GGCATCCGTGGCGCGGCCGCGGTACCAGATCTTTAAATCTAGAGGTGACCACAACGCGCCCGCTTTGATC
GGGGACGTCTGCGGCCGACCATTTACGGGTCTTGTTGTCGTTGGCGGTCATGGGCCGAACATACTCACCC
GGATCGGAGGGCCGAGGACAAGGTCGAACGAGGGGCATGACCCGGTGCGGGGCTTCTTGCACTCGGCATA
GGCGAGTGCTAAGAATAACGTTGGCACTCGCGACCGGGATACGACTCACTATAGGTACCGGTGATACCAG
CATCGTCTTGATGCCCTTGGCAGCACCCTGCTAAGGAGGCAACAAGATGCATATGAAGCTCACCACAATG
ATCAAGACGGCAGTAGCGGTCGTGGCCATGGCGGCCATCGCGACCTTTGCGGCACCGGTCGCGTTGGCTG
GATCC
